>Addgene plasmid #230358 | AiP12218 - pAAV-AiE0058h_3xC2-minCMV-SYFP2-WPRE3-BGHpA (Alias: CN2218) | addgene full sequence | sequence record 461901 | Addgene NGS Result
CCTGCAGGCAGCTGCGCGCTCGCTCGCTCACTGAGGCCGCCCGGGCGTCGGGCGACCTTTGGTCGCCCGG
CCTCAGTGAGCGAGCGAGCGCGCAGAGAGGGAGTGGCCAACTCCATCACTAGGGGTTCCTGCGGCCGCAC
GCGTACATACATATATATATATATAAAATAAATATACATATATATTTTTAAGCCCCATATGACTAGAGGA
GGCAGCCCATCTGTTCTCTGGGCTTCACTTTTCTTGTCTGGGAAATGAGTAGGTTGGACTGCATGGTCTT
TAAGGTCTCTTTAGTATTATCTTGTTTGACTCCGTAAAGAGAAAAACAAAGGTTCCTCCTGACAACATAC
ATATATATATATATAAAATAAATATACATATATATTTTTAAGCCCCATATGACTAGAGGAGGCAGCCCAT
CTGTTCTCTGGGCTTCACTTTTCTTGTCTGGGAAATGAGTAGGTTGGACTGCATGGTCTTTAAGGTCTCT
TTAGTATTATCTTGTTTGACTCCGTAAAGAGAAAAACAAAGGTTCCTCCTGACAACATACATATATATAT
ATATAAAATAAATATACATATATATTTTTAAGCCCCATATGACTAGAGGAGGCAGCCCATCTGTTCTCTG
GGCTTCACTTTTCTTGTCTGGGAAATGAGTAGGTTGGACTGCATGGTCTTTAAGGTCTCTTTAGTATTAT
CTTGTTTGACTCCGTAAAGAGAAAAACAAAGGTTCCTCCTGACAGAGCTCAGAGGTAGGCGTGTACGGTG
GGAGGCCTATATAAGCAGAGCTGGTTTAGTGAACCGTCAGATCGCCTGGGGATCCAGATCTTTCGAAGCT
AGCGCTACCGGTCGCCACCATGGTGAGCAAGGGCGAGGAGCTGTTCACCGGGGTGGTGCCCATCCTGGTC
GAGCTGGACGGCGACGTAAACGGCCACAAGTTCAGCGTGTCCGGCGAGGGCGAGGGCGATGCCACCTACG
GCAAGCTGACCCTGAAGCTGATCTGCACCACCGGCAAGCTGCCCGTGCCCTGGCCCACCCTCGTGACCAC
CCTGGGCTACGGCGTGCAGTGCTTCGCCCGCTACCCCGACCACATGAAGCAGCACGACTTCTTCAAGTCC
GCCATGCCCGAAGGCTACGTCCAGGAGCGCACCATCTTCTTCAAGGACGACGGCAACTACAAGACCCGCG
CCGAGGTGAAGTTCGAGGGCGACACCCTGGTGAACCGCATCGAGCTGAAGGGCATCGACTTCAAGGAGGA
CGGCAACATCCTGGGGCACAAGCTGGAGTACAACTACAACAGCCACAACGTCTATATCACCGCCGACAAG
CAGAAGAACGGCATCAAGGCCAACTTCAAGATCCGCCACAACATCGAGGACGGCGGCGTGCAGCTCGCCG
ACCACTACCAGCAGAACACCCCCATCGGCGACGGCCCCGTGCTGCTGCCCGACAACCACTACCTGAGCTA
CCAGTCCAAGCTGAGCAAAGACCCCAACGAGAAGCGCGATCACATGGTCCTGCTGGAGTTCGTGACCGCC
GCCGGGATCACTCTCGGCATGGACGAGCTGTACAAGTAAGTCGACGGCGCGCCGCGGCCGCGAATTCGAT
ATCATAATCAACCTCTGGATTACAAAATTTGTGAAAGATTGACTGGTATTCTTAACTATGTTGCTCCTTT
TACGCTATGTGGATACGCTGCTTTAATGCCTTTGTATCATGCTATTGCTTCCCGTATGGCTTTCATTTTC
TCCTCCTTGTATAAATCCTGGTTAGTTCTTGCCACGGCGGAACTCATCGCCGCCTGCCTTGCCCGCTGCT
GGACAGGGGCTCGGCTGTTGGGCACTGACAATTCCGTGGCTCGAGAGATCTTCGACTGTGCCTTCTAGTT
GCCAGCCATCTGTTGTTTGCCCCTCCCCCGTGCCTTCCTTGACCCTGGAAGGTGCCACTCCCACTGTCCT
TTCCTAATAAAATGAGGAAATTGCATCGCATTGTCTGAGTAGGTGTCATTCTATTCTGGGGGGTGGGGTG
GGGCAGGACAGCAAGGGGGAGGATTGGGAAGACAATAGCAGGCATGAGATCTCACGTGCGGACCGAGCGG
CCGCAGGAACCCCTAGTGATGGAGTTGGCCACTCCCTCTCTGCGCGCTCGCTCGCTCACTGAGGCCGGGC
GACCAAAGGTCGCCCGACGCCCGGGCTTTGCCCGGGCGGCCTCAGTGAGCGAGCGAGCGCGCAGCTGCCT
GCAGGGGCGCCTGATGCGGTATTTTCTCCTTACGCATCTGTGCGGTATTTCACACCGCATA
[95 nt withheld, positions 2302-2396]
T
[46 nt withheld, positions 2398-2443]
C
[141 nt withheld, positions 2445-2585]
CCTTTGACGTTGGAGTCCACGTTCTTT
[37 nt withheld, positions 2613-2649]
ACTCTATCTCGGGCTATTCTTTTGATTTATAAGGGATTTTGCCGATTTCGGTCTATTGGTTAAAAAATGA
GCTGATTTAACAAAAATTTAACGCGAATTTTAACAAAATATTAACGTTTACAATTTTATGGTGCACTCTC
AGTACAATCTGCTCTGATGCCGCATAGTTAAGCCAGCCCCGACACCCGCCAACACCCGCTGACGCGCCCT
GACGGGCTTGTCTGCTCCCGGCATCCGCTTACAGACAAGCTGTGACCGTCTCCGGGAGCTGCATGTGTCA
GAGGTTTTCACCGTCATCACCGAAACGCGCGAGACGAAAGGGCCTCGTGATACGCCTATTTTTATAGGTT
AATGTCATGATAATAATGGTTTCTTAGACGTCAGGTGGCACTTTTCGGGGAAATGTGCGCGGAACCCCTA
TTTGTTTATTTTTCTAAATACATTCAAATATGTATCCGCTCATGAGACAATAACCCTGATAAATGCTTCA
ATAATATTGAAAAAGGAAGAGTATGAGTATTCAACATTTCCGTGTCGCCCTTATTCCCTTTTTTGCGGCA
TTTTGCCTTCCTGTTTTTGCTCACCCAGAAACGCTGGTGAAAGTAAAAGATGCTGAAGATCAGTTGGGTG
CACGAGTGGGTTACATCGAACTGGATCTCAACAGCGGTAAGATCCTTGAGAGTTTTCGCCCCGAAGAACG
TTTTCCAATGATGAGCACTTTTAAAGTTCTGCTATGTGGCGCGGTATTATCCCGTATTGACGCCGGGCAA
GAGCAACTCGGTCGCCGCATACACTATTCTCAGAATGACTTGGTTGAGTACTCACCAGTCACAGAAAAGC
ATCTTACGGATGGCATGACAGTAAGAGAATTATGCAGTGCTGCCATAACCATGAGTGATAACACTGCGGC
CAACTTACTTCTGACAACGATCGGAGGACCGAAGGAGCTAACCGCTTTTTTGCACAACATGGGGGATCAT
GTAACTCGCCTTGATCGTTGGGAACCGGAGCTGAATGAAGCCATACCAAACGACGAGCGTGACACCACGA
TGCCTGTAGCAATGGCAACAACGTTGCGCAAACTATTAACTGGCGAACTACTTACTCTAGCTTCCCGGCA
ACAATTAATAGACTGGATGGAGGCGGATAAAGTTGCAGGACCACTTCTGCGCTCGGCCCTTCCGGCTGGC
TGGTTTATTGCTGATAAATCTGGAGCCGGTGAGCGTGGGTCTCGCGGTATCATTGCAGCACTGGGGCCAG
ATGGTAAGCCCTCCCGTATCGTAGTTATCTACACGACGGGGAGTCAGGCAACTATGGATGAACGAAATAG
ACAGATCGCTGAGATAGGTGCCTCACTGATTAAGCATTGGTAACTGTCAGACCAAGTTTACTCATATATA
CTTTAGATTGATTTAAAACTTCATTTTTAATTTAAAAGGATCTAGGTGAAGATCCTTTTTGATAATCTCA
TGACCAAAATCCCTTAACGTGAGTTTTCGTTCCACTGAGCGTCAGACCCCGTAGAAAAGATCAAAGGATC
TTCTTGAGATCCTTTTTTTCTGCGCGTAATCTGCTGCTTGCAAACAAAAAAACCACCGCTACCAGCGGTG
GTTTGTTTGCCGGATCAAGAGCTACCAACTCTTTTTCCGAAGGTAACTGGCTTCAGCAGAGCGCAGATAC
CAAATACTGTTCTTCTAGTGTAGCCGTAGTTAGGCCACCACTTCAAGAACTCTGTAGCACCGCCTACATA
CCTCGCTCTGCTAATCCTGTTACCAGTGGCTGCTGCCAGTGGCGATAAGTCGTGTCTTACCGGGTTGGAC
TCAAGACGATAGTTACCGGATAAGGCGCAGCGGTCGGGCTGAACGGGGGGTTCGTGCACACAGCCCAGCT
TGGAGCGAACGACCTACACCGAACTGAGATACCTACAGCGTGAGCTATGAGAAAGCGCCACGCTTCCCGA
AGGGAGAAAGGCGGACAGGTATCCGGTAAGCGGCAGGGTCGGAACAGGAGAGCGCACGAGGGAGCTTCCA
GGGGGAAACGCCTGGTATCTTTATAGTCCTGTCGGGTTTCGCCACCTCTGACTTGAGCGTCGATTTTTGT
GATGCTCGTCAGGGGGGCGGAGCCTATGGAAAAACGCCAGCAACGCGGCCTTTTTACGGTTCCTGGCCTT
TTGCTGGCCTTTTGCTCACATGT
Features (pLannotate 1.2.2; 15 found; start..end, strand, type, name):
     12..39      +  repeat_region  AAV2 ITR (fragment): inverted terminal repeat of adeno-associated virus serotype 2 inverted
     68..95      +  repeat_region  AAV2 ITR (fragment): inverted terminal repeat of adeno-associated virus serotype 2 inverted
    754..792     +  promoter       minimal CMV promoter: human cytomegalovirus (CMV) immediate early promoter
    860..1576    +  CDS            SYFP2: SYFP2 is a basic (constitutively fluorescent) yellow fluorescent protein published in 2006, derived from Aequorea victoria. It is reported to be a very rapidly-maturing monomer with moderate acid sensitivity.
   1616..1773    +  misc_feature   WPRE (fragment): woodchuck hepatitis virus posttranscriptional regulatory element
   1779..1859    +  misc_feature   WPRE (fragment): woodchuck hepatitis virus posttranscriptional regulatory element
   1876..1987    +  polyA_signal   bGH poly(A) signal: bovine growth hormone polyadenylation signal
   2105..2245    +  repeat_region  AAV2 ITR: inverted terminal repeat of adeno-associated virus serotype 2 inverted
   2250..2301    -  misc_feature   bom (fragment): basis of mobility region from pBR322
   2320..2775    +  rep_origin     f1 ori (sequence partly withheld): f1 bacteriophage origin of replication; arrow indicates direction of (+) strand synthesis
   2776..2825    -  misc_feature   bom (fragment): basis of mobility region from pBR322
   2927..2962    -  CDS            rop (fragment): Rop protein, which maintains plasmids at low copy number; rop
   3057..3161    +  promoter       AmpR promoter: bla
   3162..4022    +  CDS            AmpR: β-lactamase; bla; confers resistance to ampicillin, carbenicillin, and related antibiotics
   4193..4781    +  rep_origin     ori: high-copy-number ColE1/pMB1/pBR322/pUC origin of replication
