[The description below was written by a language model from this plasmid's Addgene catalogue record and pLannotate feature annotations shown in this document.]
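Description:
AiP12218 (alias CN2218), pAAV-AiE0058h_3xC2-minCMV-SYFP2-WPRE3-BGHpA, is a 4,842 nt AAV transfer plasmid built on a pAAV2 backbone and intended for packaging a recombinant AAV genome that reports enhancer activity in the brain. It is maintained in bacteria as a high-copy plasmid through a ColE1/pUC-type origin and selected with ampicillin via the bla (AmpR) gene and its promoter. The backbone also carries an f1 phage origin and small remnants of pBR322 bom and rop sequences. AAV2 inverted terminal repeats flank the expression cassette. The right-hand ITR is annotated in full, while the left one is detected only as short fragments in the sequencing-derived record.

Between the ITRs, the cassette starts with AiE0058h_3xC2, an enhancer designed to direct transgene expression to specific populations of brain cells. This element is not annotated in the feature table, but presumably lies in the unannotated stretch upstream of the promoter. The "3xC2" in the name suggests a triplicated core segment, though the record does not explain it, nor does it say which cell types are targeted. The enhancer sits ahead of a minimal promoter, which has little activity on its own, so expression depends on the enhancer. The catalogue field lists this promoter as minRho, whereas both the plasmid name and the sequence annotation indicate a minimal CMV promoter, so the latter appears to be what is present. The promoter drives SYFP2, a monomeric, rapidly maturing yellow fluorescent protein, followed by WPRE3, a shortened woodchuck posttranscriptional element (annotated as two WPRE fragments) that boosts transcript expression, and a bovine growth hormone polyadenylation signal. The construct belongs to a suite of enhancer AAVs for genetic access to cortical cell types, with SYFP2 fluorescence labelling the cells in which the enhancer is active.
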