Addgene plasmid #230358: AiP12218 - pAAV-AiE0058h_3xC2-minCMV-SYFP2-WPRE3-BGHpA (Alias: CN2218)
Purpose: AiE0058h_3xC2 is an enhancer sequence, designed to drive AAV-mediated transgene expression in specific populations of brain cells
Depositing lab: The Allen Institute for Brain Science & Jonathan Ting. Depositing organization: Allen Institute. Publication: A suite of enhancer AAVs and transgenic mouse lines for genetic access to cortical cell types. Ben-Simon Y, Hooper M, Narayan S, Daigle TL, Dwivedi D, Way SW, Oster A, Stafford DA, Mich JK, Taormina MJ, Martinez RA, Opitz-Araya X, Roth JR, Alexander JR, Allen S, Amster A, Arbuckle J, Ayala A, Baker PM, Bakken TE, Barcelli T, Barta S, Bendrick J, Bertagnolli D, Bielstein C, Bishwakarma P, Bowlus J, Boyer G, Brouner K, Casian B, Casper T, Chakka AB, Chakrabarty R, Chance RK, Chavan S, Clark M, Colbert K, Collman F, Daniel S, Departee M, DiValentin P, Donadio N, Dotson N, Egdorf T, Fliss T, Gabitto M, Garcia J, Gary A, Gasperini M, Gloe J, Goldy J, Gore BB, Graybuck L, Greisman N, Haeseleer F, Halterman C, Haradon Z, Hastings SD, Helback O, Ho W, Hockemeyer D, Huang C, Huff S, Hunker A, Johansen N, Jones D, Juneau Z, Kalmbach B, Kannan M, Khem S, Kussick E, Kutsal R, Larsen R, Lee C, Lee AY, Leibly M, Lenz GH, Li S, Liang E, Lusk N, Madigan Z, Malloy J, Malone J, McCue R, Melchor J, Mollenkopf T, Moosman S, Morin E, Newman D, Ng L, Ngo K, Omstead V, Otto S, Oyama A, Pena N, Pham T, Phillips E, Pom CA, Potekhina L, Ransford S, Ray PL, Rette D, Reynoldson C, Rimorin C, Rocha D, Ruiz A, Sanchez REA, Sawyer L, Sedeno-Cortes A, Sevigny JP, Shapovalova N, Shepard N, Shulga L, Sigler AR, Siverts L, Soliman S, Somasundaram S, Staats B, Stewart K, Szelenyi E, Tieu M, Trader C, Tran A, van Velthoven CTJ, Walker M, Wang Y, Weed N, Wirthlin M, Wood T, Wynalda B, Yao Z, Zhou T, Ariza J, Dee N, Reding M, Ronellenfitch K, Mufti S, Sunkin SM, Smith KA, Esposito L, Waters J, Thyagarajan B, Yao S, Lein ES, Zeng H, Levi BP, Ngai J, Ting JT, Tasic B. Cell. 2025 May 16:S0092-8674(25)00513-6. doi: 10.1016/j.cell.2025.05.002. PubMed 40403729.
Backbone
  Vector backbone: pAAV2
  Vector type: AAV
Growth in bacteria
  Bacterial resistance: Ampicillin, 100 μg/mL
  Growth temperature: 37°C
  Growth strain: NEB Stable
  Copy number: High Copy
Gene/Insert
  Gene/Insert name: SYFP2
  Species: Synthetic
  Promoter: minRho
  Cloning method: Gibson Cloning
Terms and licenses: Academic/Nonprofit Terms; Industry Terms: Not Available to Industry
How to cite: AiP12218 - pAAV-AiE0058h_3xC2-minCMV-SYFP2-WPRE3-BGHpA (Alias: CN2218) was a gift from The Allen Institute for Brain Science & Jonathan Ting (Addgene plasmid # 230358 ; http://n2t.net/addgene:230358 ; RRID:Addgene_230358)
